Addgene plasmid #19660: pGC257
Depositing lab: Jane Hubbard. Depositing organization: NYU Grossman School of Medicine. Publication: A "FLP-Out" system for controlled gene expression in Caenorhabditis elegans. Voutev R, Hubbard EJ. Genetics. 2008 Sep;180(1):103-19. doi: 10.1534/genetics.108.090274. PubMed 18723890.
Backbone
  Vector backbone: pGC231
  Vector type: Worm Expression ; FLP/FRT
Growth in bacteria
  Bacterial resistance: Ampicillin, 100 μg/mL
  Growth temperature: 37°C
  Growth strain: DH5alpha
  Copy number: High Copy
Gene/Insert
  Gene/Insert name: <iA-4xNLS-CFP::let-858(3’)
  Species: C. elegans (nematode), S. cerevisiae (budding yeast); A. victoria
  Tag / fusion protein: 4xNLS (N terminal on insert)
  Cloning method: Restriction Enzyme
  Sequencing primers: 5′ M13R
Terms and licenses: Academic/Nonprofit Terms; Industry Terms: Not Available to Industry
How to cite: pGC257 was a gift from Jane Hubbard (Addgene plasmid # 19660 ; http://n2t.net/addgene:19660 ; RRID:Addgene_19660)
