[The description below was written by a language model from this plasmid's Addgene catalogue record and pLannotate feature annotations shown in this document.]
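Description:
pGC257 is a 4,361-nt, high-copy bacterial plasmid built on the pGC231 backbone and catalogued as a C. elegans expression vector for the FLP/FRT system. It is propagated in E. coli through a ColE1/pUC-type origin and selected with ampicillin via the bla (β-lactamase) gene under its own promoter. The rest of the annotated backbone is typical cloning-vector scaffolding: fragments of pUC and pBluescript multiple cloning sites, lac promoter/operator and CAP-binding elements, and short remnants of lacI, rop and the pBR322 bom region, none of which appear to be functional parts of the payload.

The insert is named "<iA-4xNLS-CFP::let-858(3')". The feature table shows a single FRT site, the target of the yeast 2μ-plasmid FLP recombinase, lying upstream of an Aequorea victoria-derived cyan fluorescent protein coding region (annotated as the W7 variant). According to the record, the CFP carries four nuclear localization signals at its N terminus, which would concentrate the signal in nuclei, and it is followed by the let-858 3' region from C. elegans to provide 3' end processing. The NLS repeats and the 3' region are not separately annotated, and the "iA" element in the insert name is not explained in the record. No worm promoter is listed or annotated.

This arrangement of one FRT followed by a promoterless reporter fits a modular component of a "FLP-Out" system. In such designs, FLP-mediated excision of an FRT-flanked intervening cassette brings a downstream reporter under the control of an upstream promoter, allowing controlled gene expression in the worm. The record does not state exactly how pGC257 is combined with other parts.
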