Features (pLannotate 1.2.2; 13 found; start..end, strand, type, name):
      1..30      -  misc_feature   MCS (fragment): pUC18/19 multiple cloning site
     46..62      -  misc_feature   MCS (fragment): pBluescript multiple cloning site
     78..125     -  protein_bind   FRT: FLP-mediated recombination occurs in the 8-bp core sequence TCTAGAAA (Turan and Bode, 2011). FLP recombinase from the Saccharomyces cerevisiae 2μ plasmid
    363..1226    +  CDS            W7: W7 is a basic (constitutively fluorescent) cyan fluorescent protein published in 1996, derived from Aequorea victoria.
   1772..1807    +  CDS            rop (fragment): Rop protein, which maintains plasmids at low copy number; rop
   1909..2008    +  misc_feature   bom (fragment): basis of mobility region from pBR322
   2106..2210    +  promoter       AmpR promoter: bla
   2211..3071    +  CDS            AmpR: β-lactamase; bla; confers resistance to ampicillin, carbenicillin, and related antibiotics
   3242..3830    +  rep_origin     ori: high-copy-number ColE1/pMB1/pBR322/pUC origin of replication
   4013..4105    +  CDS            lacI (fragment): lac repressor; lacI; The lac repressor binds to the lac operator to inhibit transcription in E. coli. This inhibition can be relieved by adding lactose or isopropyl-β-D-thiogalactopyranoside (IPTG).
   4118..4139    +  protein_bind   CAP binding site: CAP binding activates transcription in the presence of cAMP. E. coli catabolite activator protein
   4154..4184    +  promoter       lac promoter: promoter for the E. coli lac operon
   4192..4208    +  protein_bind   lac operator: The lac repressor binds to the lac operator to inhibit transcription in E. coli. This inhibition can be relieved by adding lactose or isopropyl-β-D-thiogalactopyranoside (IPTG). lac repressor encoded by lacI
>Addgene plasmid #19660 | pGC257 | depositor full sequence | sequence record 9292 | Author sequence
AAGCTTGCATGCCTGCAGGTCGACTCTAGACCGCGGTTTTGGCGCGGATCCACTAGTTCTAGCTTCAAAA
GCGCTCTGAAGTTCCTATACTTTCTAGAGAATAGGAACTTCGGAATAGGAACTTCAAGATCCCCGGGTAT
GTTTCGAATGATACTAACATAACATAGAACATTTTCAGGAGCTCAGAAAAAATGACTGCTCCAAAGAAGA
AGCGTAAGGTACCGGCAGAAAAAATGACTGCTCCAAAGAAGAAGCGTAAGGTACCGGCAGAAAAAATGAC
TGCTCCAAAGAAGAAGCGTAAGGTACCGGCAGAAAAAATGACTGCTCCAAAGAAGAAGCGTAAGGTACCG
GTAGAAAAAATGAGTAAAGGAGAAGAACTTTTCACTGGAGTTGTCCCAATTCTTGTTGAATTAGATGGTG
ATGTTAATGGGCACAAATTTTCTGTCAGTGGAGAGGGTGAAGGTGATGCAACATACGGAAAACTTACCCT
TAAATTTATTTGCACTACTGGAAAACTACCTGTTCCATGGGTAAGTTTAAACATATATATACTAACTAAC
CCTGATTATTTAAATTTTCAGCCAACACTTGTCACTACTTTCTCATGGGGCGTTCAATGCTTCTCGAGAT
ACCCAGATCATATGAAACAGCATGACTTTTTCAAGAGTGCCATGCCCGAAGGTTATGTACAGGAAAGAAC
TATATTTTTCAAAGATGACGGGAACTACAAGACACGTAAGTTTAAACAGTTCGGTACTAACTAACCATAC
ATATTTAAATTTTCAGGTGCTGAAGTCAAGTTTGAAGGTGATACCCTTGTTAATAGAATCGAGTTAAAAG
GTATTGATTTTAAAGAAGATGGAAACATTCTTGGACACAAATTGGAATACAACTATATTTCACACAACGT
ATACATCACTGCCGACAAACAAAAGAATGGGATCAAAGCGGTAAGTTTAAACATGATTTTACTAACTAAC
TAATCTGATTTAAATTTTCAGAACTTCAAAATTAGACACAACATTGAAGATGGAAGCGTTCAACTAGCAG
ACCATTATCAACAAAATACTCCAATTGGCGATGGCCCTGTCCTTTTACCAGACAACCATTACCTGTCCAC
ACAATCTGCCCTTTCGAAAGATCCCAACGAAAAGAGAGACCACATGGTCCTTCTTGAGTTTGTAACAGCT
GCTGGGATTACACATGGCATGGATGAACTATACAAATAGCATTCGTAGAATTGTAAGTTTAAACTTTCTC
ATACTAACTAACGCGCTCTATTTAAATTTTCAGAATTCGCTAGCCGGCCATACAAGTAATCCGGATGATC
GACGCCAACGTCGTTGAATTTTCAAATTTTAAATACTGAATATTTGTTTTTTTTCCTATTATTTATTTAT
TCTCTTTGTGTTTTTTTTCTTGCTTTCTAAAAAATTAATTCAATCCAAATCTAAACATGAGCGGTTTTTT
TTCTCTTTCCGTCTCCCAATTCGTATTCCGCTCCTCTCATCTGAACACAATGTGCAAGTTTATTTATCTT
CTCGCTTTCATTTCATTAGGACGTGGGGGGAATTGGTGGAAGGGGGAAACACACAAAAGGATGATGGAAA
TGAAATAAGGACACACAATATGCAACAACATTCAATTCAGAAATATGGAGGAAGGTTTAAAAGAAAACAT
AAAAATATATAGAGGAGGAAGGAAAACTAGTAAAAAATAAGCAAAGAAATTAGGCGAACGATGAGAATTG
TCCTCGCTTGGGCCCTTTCGTCTCGCGCGTTTCGGTGATGACGGTGAAAACCTCTGACACATGCAGCTCC
CGGAGACGGTCACAGCTTGTCTGTAAGCGGATGCCGGGAGCAGACAAGCCCGTCAGGGCGCGTCAGCGGG
TGTTGGCGGGTGTCGGGGCTGGCTTAACTATGCGGCATCAGAGCAGATTGTACTGAGAGTGCACCATATG
CGGTGTGAAATACCGCACAGATGCGTAAGGAGAAAATACCGCATCAGGCGGCCTTAAGGGCCTCGTGATA
CGCCTATTTTTATAGGTTAATGTCATGATAATAATGGTTTCTTAGACGTCAGGTGGCACTTTTCGGGGAA
ATGTGCGCGGAACCCCTATTTGTTTATTTTTCTAAATACATTCAAATATGTATCCGCTCATGAGACAATA
ACCCTGATAAATGCTTCAATAATATTGAAAAAGGAAGAGTATGAGTATTCAACATTTCCGTGTCGCCCTT
ATTCCCTTTTTTGCGGCATTTTGCCTTCCTGTTTTTGCTCACCCAGAAACGCTGGTGAAAGTAAAAGATG
CTGAAGATCAGTTGGGTGCACGAGTGGGTTACATCGAACTGGATCTCAACAGCGGTAAGATCCTTGAGAG
TTTTCGCCCCGAAGAACGTTTTCCAATGATGAGCACTTTTAAAGTTCTGCTATGTGGCGCGGTATTATCC
CGTATTGACGCCGGGCAAGAGCAACTCGGTCGCCGCATACACTATTCTCAGAATGACTTGGTTGAGTACT
CACCAGTCACAGAAAAGCATCTTACGGATGGCATGACAGTAAGAGAATTATGCAGTGCTGCCATAACCAT
GAGTGATAACACTGCGGCCAACTTACTTCTGACAACGATCGGAGGACCGAAGGAGCTAACCGCTTTTTTG
CACAACATGGGGGATCATGTAACTCGCCTTGATCGTTGGGAACCGGAGCTGAATGAAGCCATACCAAACG
ACGAGCGTGACACCACGATGCCTGTAGCAATGGCAACAACGTTGCGCAAACTATTAACTGGCGAACTACT
TACTCTAGCTTCCCGGCAACAATTAATAGACTGGATGGAGGCGGATAAAGTTGCAGGACCACTTCTGCGC
TCGGCCCTTCCGGCTGGCTGGTTTATTGCTGATAAATCTGGAGCCGGTGAGCGTGGGTCTCGCGGTATCA
TTGCAGCACTGGGGCCAGATGGTAAGCCCTCCCGTATCGTAGTTATCTACACGACGGGGAGTCAGGCAAC
TATGGATGAACGAAATAGACAGATCGCTGAGATAGGTGCCTCACTGATTAAGCATTGGTAACTGTCAGAC
CAAGTTTACTCATATATACTTTAGATTGATTTAAAACTTCATTTTTAATTTAAAAGGATCTAGGTGAAGA
TCCTTTTTGATAATCTCATGACCAAAATCCCTTAACGTGAGTTTTCGTTCCACTGAGCGTCAGACCCCGT
AGAAAAGATCAAAGGATCTTCTTGAGATCCTTTTTTTCTGCGCGTAATCTGCTGCTTGCAAACAAAAAAA
CCACCGCTACCAGCGGTGGTTTGTTTGCCGGATCAAGAGCTACCAACTCTTTTTCCGAAGGTAACTGGCT
TCAGCAGAGCGCAGATACCAAATACTGTCCTTCTAGTGTAGCCGTAGTTAGGCCACCACTTCAAGAACTC
TGTAGCACCGCCTACATACCTCGCTCTGCTAATCCTGTTACCAGTGGCTGCTGCCAGTGGCGATAAGTCG
TGTCTTACCGGGTTGGACTCAAGACGATAGTTACCGGATAAGGCGCAGCGGTCGGGCTGAACGGGGGGTT
CGTGCACACAGCCCAGCTTGGAGCGAACGACCTACACCGAACTGAGATACCTACAGCGTGAGCATTGAGA
AAGCGCCACGCTTCCCGAAGGGAGAAAGGCGGACAGGTATCCGGTAAGCGGCAGGGTCGGAACAGGAGAG
CGCACGAGGGAGCTTCCAGGGGGAAACGCCTGGTATCTTTATAGTCCTGTCGGGTTTCGCCACCTCTGAC
TTGAGCGTCGATTTTTGTGATGCTCGTCAGGGGGGCGGAGCCTATGGAAAAACGCCAGCAACGCGGCCTT
TTTACGGTTCCTGGCCTTTTGCTGGCCTTTTGCTCACATGTTCTTTCCTGCGTTATCCCCTGATTCTGTG
GATAACCGTATTACCGCCTTTGAGTGAGCTGATACCGCTCGCCGCAGCCGAACGACCGAGCGCAGCGAGT
CAGTGAGCGAGGAAGCGGAAGAGCGCCCAATACGCAAACCGCCTCTCCCCGCGCGTTGGCCGATTCATTA
ATGCAGCTGGCACGACAGGTTTCCCGACTGGAAAGCGGGCAGTGAGCGCAACGCAATTAATGTGAGTTAG
CTCACTCATTAGGCACCCCAGGCTTTACACTTTATGCTTCCGGCTCGTATGTTGTGTGGAATTGTGAGCG
GATAACAATTTCACACAGGAAACAGCTATGACCATGATTACGCCAAGCTGTAAGTTTAAACATGATCTTA
CTAACTAACTATTCTCATTTAAATTTTCAGAGCTTAAAAATGGCTGAAATCACTCACAACGATGGATACG
CTAACAACTTGGAAATGAAAT
