>Addgene plasmid #19660 | pGC257 | addgene partial sequence | sequence record 25485 | 19660 with M13R
AACTGATCTTACTAACTAACTATTCTCATTTAAATTTTCAGAGCTTAAAAATGGCTGAAATCACTCACAA
CGATGGATACGCTAACAACTTGGAAATGAAATAAGCTTGCATGCCTGCAGGTCGACTCTAGACCGCGGTT
TTGGCGCGGATCCACTAGTTCTAGCTTCAAAAGCGCTCTGAAGTTCCTATACTTTCTAGAGAATAGGAAC
TTCGGAATAGGAACTTCAAGATCCCCGGGTATGTTTCGAATGATACTAACATAACATAGAACATTTTCAG
GAGCTCAGAAAAAATGACTGCTCCAAAGAAGAAGCGTAAGGTACCGGCAGAAAAAATGACTGCTCCAAAG
AAGAAGCGTAAGGTACCGGCAGAAAAAATGACTGCTCCAAAGAAGAAGCGTAAGGTACCGGCAGAAAAAA
TGACTGCTCCAAAGAAGAAGCGTAAGGTACCGGTAGAAAAAATGAGTAAAGGAGAAGAACTTTTCACTGG
AGTTGTCCCAATTCTTGTTGAATTAGATGGTGATGTTAATGGGCACAAATTTTCTGTCAGTGGAGAGGGT
GAAGGTGATGCAACATACGGAAAACTTACCCTTAAATTTATTTGCACTACTGGAAAACTACCTGTT
